>Addgene plasmid #204870 | pAAV-ITR-PytR(PyOtR)-mCherry | addgene full sequence | sequence record 405770 | Addgene NGS Result
GTCCTGCAGGCAGCTGCGCGCTCGCTCGCTCACTGAGGCCGCCCGGGCGTCGGGCGACCTTTGGTCGCCC
GGCCTCAGTGAGCGAGCGAGCGCGCAGAGAGGGAGTGGCCAACTCCATCACTAGGGGTTCCTGCGGCCGC
ACGCGTCTCGCGGTCCAGTAGTGATCGACACTGCTCGATCCGCTCGCACCCCTAGGGGTACCTCGGGCAG
GAAGAGGGCCTATTTCCCATGATTCCTTCATATTTGCATATACGATACAAGGCTGTTAGAGAGATAATTA
GAATTAATTTGACTGTAAACACAAAGATATTAGTACAAAATACGTGACGTAGAAAGTAATAATTTCTTGG
GTAGTTTGCAGTTTTAAAATTATGTTTTAAAATGGACTATCATATGCTTACCGTAACTTGAAAGTATTTC
GATTTCTTGGCTTTATATATCTTGTGGAAAGGACGAAACACCGGGCGGCTGATCATGTAGATCGAACGGA
CTCTAAATCCGTTCAGCCGGGTTAGATTCCCGGGCTGCCCGTTTTTTGCTAGCGGATCGACGAGAGCAGC
GCGACTGGATCTGTCGCCCGTCTCAAACGCAACCCTCCGGCGGTCGCATATCATTCAGGACGAGCCTCAG
ACTCCAGCGTAACACGCGTCTAGTTATTAATAGTAATCAATTACGGGGTCATTAGTTCATAGCCCATATA
TGGAGTTCCGCGTTACATAACTTACGGTAAATGGCCCGCCTGGCTGACCGCCCAACGACCCCCGCCCATT
GACGTCAATAATGACGTATGTTCCCATAGTAACGCCAATAGGGACTTTCCATTGACGTCAATGGGTGGAG
TATTTACGGTAAACTGCCCACTTGGCAGTACATCAAGTGTATCATATGCCAAGTACGCCCCCTATTGACG
TCAATGACGGTAAATGGCCCGCCTGGCATTATGCCCAGTACATGACCTTATGGGACTTTCCTACTTGGCA
GTACATCTACGTATTAGTCATCGCTATTACCATGGTGATGCGGTTTTGGCAGTACATCAATGGGCGTGGA
TAGCGGTTTGACTCACGGGGATTTCCAAGTCTCCACCCCATTGACGTCAATGGGAGTTTGTTTTGGCACC
AAAATCAACGGGACTTTCCAAAATGTCGTAACAACTCCGCCCCATTGACGCAAATGGGCGGTAGGCGTGT
ACGGTGGGAGGTCTATATAAGCAGAGCTCGTTTAGTGAACCGTCAGATCGCCTGGAGACGCCATCCACGC
TGTTTTGACCTCCATAGAAGACACCGGGACCGATCCAGCCTCCGCGGATTCGAATCCCGGCCGGGAACGG
TGCATTGGAACGCGGATTCCCCGTGCCAAGAGTGACGTAAGTACCGCCTATAGAGTCTATAGGCCCACAA
AAAATGCTTTCTTCTTTTAATATACTTTTTTGTTTATCTTATTTCTAATACTTTCCCTAATCTCTTTCTT
TCAGGGCAATAATGATACAATGTATCATGCCTCTTTGCACCATTCTAAAGAATAACAGTGATAATTTCTG
GGTTAAGGCAATAGCAATATTTCTGCATATAAATATTTCTGCATATAAATTGTAACTGATGTAAGAGGTT
TCATATTGCTAATAGCAGCTACAATCCAGCTACCATTCTGCTTTTATTTTATGGTTGGGATAAGGCTGGA
TTATTCTGAGTCCAAGCTAGGCCCTTTTGCTAATCATGTTCATACCTCTTATCTTCCTCCCACAGCTCCT
GGGCAACGTGCTGGTCTGTGTGCTGGCCCATCACTTTGGCAAAGAATTGGGATTCGAACATCGATTGAAT
TCATGGTGAGCAAGGGCGAGGAGGATAACATGGCCATCATCAAGGAGTTCATGCGCTTCAAGGTGCACAT
GGAGGGCTCCGTGAACGGCCACGAGTTCGAGATCGAGGGCGAGGGCGAGGGCCGCCCCTACGAGGGCACC
CAGACCGCCAAGCTGAAGGTGACCAAGGGTGGCCCCCTGCCCTTCGCCTGGGACATCCTGTCCCCTCAGT
TCATGTACGGCTCCAAGGCCTACGTGAAGCACCCCGCCGACATCCCCGACTACTTGAAGCTGTCCTTCCC
CGAGGGCTTCAAGTGGGAGCGCGTGATGAACTTCGAGGACGGCGGCGTGGTGACCGTGACCCAGGACTCC
TCCCTGCAGGACGGCGAGTTCATCTACAAGGTGAAGCTGCGCGGCACCAACTTCCCCTCCGACGGCCCCG
TAATGCAGAAGAAGACAATGGGCTGGGAGGCCTCCTCCGAGCGGATGTACCCCGAGGACGGCGCCCTGAA
GGGCGAGATCAAGCAGAGGCTGAAGCTGAAGGACGGCGGCCACTACGACGCTGAGGTCAAGACCACCTAC
AAGGCCAAGAAGCCCGTGCAGCTGCCCGGCGCCTACAACGTCAACATCAAGTTGGACATCACCTCCCACA
ACGAGGACTACACCATCGTGGAACAGTACGAACGCGCCGAGGGCCGCCACTCCACCGGCGGCATGGACGA
GCTGTACAAGTAATCTAGAGTCGACCTGCAGAAGCTTGCCTCGAGCAGCGCTGCTCGAGAGATCTACGGG
TGGCATCCCTGTGACCCCTCCCCAGTGCCTCTCCTGGCCCTGGAAGTTGCCACTCCAGTGCCCACCAGCC
TTGTCCTAATAAAATTAAGTTGCATCATTTTGTCTGACTAGGTGTCCTTCTATAATATTATGGGGTGGAG
GGGGGTGGTATGGAGCAAGGGGCAAGTTGGGAAGACAACCTGTAGGGCCTGCGGGGTCTATTGGGAACCA
AGCTGGAGTGCAGTGGCACAATCTTGGCTCACTGCAATCTCCGCCTCCTGGGTTCAAGCGATTCTCCTGC
CTCAGCCTCCCGAGTTGTTGGGATTCCAGGCATGCATGACCAGGCTCAGCTAATTTTTGTTTTTTTGGTA
GAGACGGGGTTTCACCATATTGGCCAGGCTCGTCTCCAACTCCTAATCTCAGGTGATCTACCCACCTTGG
CCTCCCAAATTGCTGGGATTACAGGCGTGAACCACTGCTCCCTTCCCTGTCCTTCTGATTTTGTAGGTAA
CCACGTGCGGACCGAGCGGCCGCAGGAACCCCTAGTGATGGAGTTGGCCACTCCCTCTCTGCGCGCTCGC
TCGCTCACTGAGGCCGGGCGACCAAAGGTCGCCCGACGCCCGGGCTTTGCCCGGGCGGCCTCAGTGAGCG
AGCGAGCGCGCAGCTGCCTGCAGGGGCGCCTGATGCGGTATTTTCTCCTTACGCATCTGTGCGGTATTTC
ACACCGCATA
[95 nt withheld, positions 3301-3395]
T
[46 nt withheld, positions 3397-3442]
C
[141 nt withheld, positions 3444-3584]
CCTTTGACGTTGGAGTCCACGTTCTTT
[37 nt withheld, positions 3612-3648]
ACTCTATCTCGGGCTATTCTTTTGATTTATAAGGGATTTTGCCGATTTCGGTCTATTGGTTAAAAAATGA
GCTGATTTAACAAAAATTTAACGCGAATTTTAACAAAATATTAACGTTTACAATTTTATGGTGCACTCTC
AGTACAATCTGCTCTGATGCCGCATAGTTAAGCCAGCCCCGACACCCGCCAACACCCGCTGACGCGCCCT
GACGGGCTTGTCTGCTCCCGGCATCCGCTTACAGACAAGCTGTGACCGTCTCCGGGAGCTGCATGTGTCA
GAGGTTTTCACCGTCATCACCGAAACGCGCGAGACGAAAGGGCCTCGTGATACGCCTATTTTTATAGGTT
AATGTCATGATAATAATGGTTTCTTAGACGTCAGGTGGCACTTTTCGGGGAAATGTGCGCGGAACCCCTA
TTTGTTTATTTTTCTAAATACATTCAAATATGTATCCGCTCATGAGACAATAACCCTGATAAATGCTTCA
ATAATATTGAAAAAGGAAGAGTATGAGTATTCAACATTTCCGTGTCGCCCTTATTCCCTTTTTTGCGGCA
TTTTGCCTTCCTGTTTTTGCTCACCCAGAAACGCTGGTGAAAGTAAAAGATGCTGAAGATCAGTTGGGTG
CACGAGTGGGTTACATCGAACTGGATCTCAACAGCGGTAAGATCCTTGAGAGTTTTCGCCCCGAAGAACG
TTTTCCAATGATGAGCACTTTTAAAGTTCTGCTATGTGGCGCGGTATTATCCCGTATTGACGCCGGGCAA
GAGCAACTCGGTCGCCGCATACACTATTCTCAGAATGACTTGGTTGAGTACTCACCAGTCACAGAAAAGC
ATCTTACGGATGGCATGACAGTAAGAGAATTATGCAGTGCTGCCATAACCATGAGTGATAACACTGCGGC
CAACTTACTTCTGACAACGATCGGAGGACCGAAGGAGCTAACCGCTTTTTTGCACAACATGGGGGATCAT
GTAACTCGCCTTGATCGTTGGGAACCGGAGCTGAATGAAGCCATACCAAACGACGAGCGTGACACCACGA
TGCCTGTAGCAATGGCAACAACGTTGCGCAAACTATTAACTGGCGAACTACTTACTCTAGCTTCCCGGCA
ACAATTAATAGACTGGATGGAGGCGGATAAAGTTGCAGGACCACTTCTGCGCTCGGCCCTTCCGGCTGGC
TGGTTTATTGCTGATAAATCTGGAGCCGGTGAGCGTGGCTCTCGCGGTATCATTGCAGCACTGGGGCCAG
ATGGTAAGCCCTCCCGTATCGTAGTTATCTACACGACGGGGAGTCAGGCAACTATGGATGAACGAAATAG
ACAGATCGCTGAGATAGGTGCCTCACTGATTAAGCATTGGTAACTGTCAGACCAAGTTTACTCATATATA
CTTTAGATTGATTTAAAACTTCATTTTTAATTTAAAAGGATCTAGGTGAAGATCCTTTTTGATAATCTCA
TGACCAAAATCCCTTAACGTGAGTTTTCGTTCCACTGAGCGTCAGACCCCGTAGAAAAGATCAAAGGATC
TTCTTGAGATCCTTTTTTTCTGCGCGTAATCTGCTGCTTGCAAACAAAAAAACCACCGCTACCAGCGGTG
GTTTGTTTGCCGGATCAAGAGCTACCAACTCTTTTTCCGAAGGTAACTGGCTTCAGCAGAGCGCAGATAC
CAAATACTGTTCTTCTAGTGTAGCCGTAGTTAGGCCACCACTTCAAGAACTCTGTAGCACCGCCTACATA
CCTCGCTCTGCTAATCCTGTTACCAGTGGCTGCTGCCAGTGGCGATAAGTCGTGTCTTACCGGGTTGGAC
TCAAGACGATAGTTACCGGATAAGGCGCAGCGGTCGGGCTGAACGGGGGGTTCGTGCACACAGCCCAGCT
TGGAGCGAACGACCTACACCGAACTGAGATACCTACAGCGTGAGCTATGAGAAAGCGCCACGCTTCCCGA
AGGGAGAAAGGCGGACAGGTATCCGGTAAGCGGCAGGGTCGGAACAGGAGAGCGCACGAGGGAGCTTCCA
GGGGGAAACGCCTGGTATCTTTATAGTCCTGTCGGGTTTCGCCACCTCTGACTTGAGCGTCGATTTTTGT
GATGCTCGTCAGGGGGGCGGAGCCTATGGAAAAACGCCAGCAACGCGGCCTTTTTACGGTTCCTGGCCTT
TTGCTGGCCTTTTGCTCACAT
Features (pLannotate 1.2.2; 20 found; start..end, strand, type, name):
     14..41      +  repeat_region  AAV2 ITR (fragment): inverted terminal repeat of adeno-associated virus serotype 2 inverted
     70..97      +  repeat_region  AAV2 ITR (fragment): inverted terminal repeat of adeno-associated virus serotype 2 inverted
    214..454     +  promoter       U6 promoter: RNA polymerase III promoter for human U6 snRNA
    462..530     +  ncRNA          tRNA: Accession: RF00005 - tRNA
    711..1014    +  enhancer       CMV enhancer: human cytomegalovirus immediate early enhancer
   1015..1218    +  promoter       CMV promoter: human cytomegalovirus (CMV) immediate early promoter
   1367..1394    +  intron         CMV intron (fragment): modified intron A from human cytomegalovirus (CMV)
   1399..1745    +  intron         β-globin intron (fragment): internally truncated intron from human β-globin
   1749..1796    +  CDS            HBB (fragment): HBB_COLGU - Experimental evidence at transcript level: Swiss-Prot protein existence level 2. Involved in oxygen transport from the lung to the various peripheral tissues. From Colobus guereza (Mantled guereza) (Eastern black-and-white colobus monkey).
   1823..2530    +  CDS            mCherry: mCherry is a basic (constitutively fluorescent) red fluorescent protein published in 2004, derived from Discosoma sp.. It is reported to be a very rapidly-maturing monomer with low acid sensitivity.
   2534..2551    +  misc_feature   MCS (fragment): pUC18/19 multiple cloning site
   2588..3064    +  polyA_signal   hGH poly(A) signal: human growth hormone polyadenylation signal
   3104..3244    +  repeat_region  AAV2 ITR: inverted terminal repeat of adeno-associated virus serotype 2 inverted
   3249..3300    -  misc_feature   bom (fragment): basis of mobility region from pBR322
   3319..3774    +  rep_origin     f1 ori (sequence partly withheld): f1 bacteriophage origin of replication; arrow indicates direction of (+) strand synthesis
   3775..3824    -  misc_feature   bom (fragment): basis of mobility region from pBR322
   3926..3961    -  CDS            rop (fragment): Rop protein, which maintains plasmids at low copy number; rop
   4056..4160    +  promoter       AmpR promoter: bla
   4161..5021    +  CDS            AmpR: β-lactamase; bla; confers resistance to ampicillin, carbenicillin, and related antibiotics
   5192..5780    +  rep_origin     ori: high-copy-number ColE1/pMB1/pBR322/pUC origin of replication
