[The description below was written by a language model from this plasmid's Addgene catalogue record and pLannotate feature annotations shown in this document.]
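Description:
pAAV-ITR-PytR(PyOtR)-mCherry is an AAV transfer plasmid built on a commercial pAAV backbone for mammalian expression, in which the original GFP reporter was replaced with mCherry. It is maintained in bacteria as a high-copy plasmid through a ColE1/pUC-type origin and selected with ampicillin via the β-lactamase gene. An f1 phage origin is also present in the backbone. The payload lies between AAV2 inverted terminal repeats, the cis elements needed for replication and packaging of the intervening DNA into AAV particles. The downstream ITR is annotated in full, whereas the upstream one is detected only as short fragments in the sequenced record, which may reflect the difficulty of sequencing these structured repeats. The sequenced record is also about ten bases shorter than the catalogued total size.

Two independent expression units sit between the ITRs. A human U6 RNA polymerase III promoter drives a 69-nt Methanosarcina mazei pyrrolysyl tRNA variant called PyOtR (also HTS-25), which carries U25C together with a set of substitutions at positions 3–6 and 63, 65 and 66. Downstream, the CMV enhancer and promoter, followed by a chimeric intron region with CMV intron A and β-globin intron fragments, drive a wild-type mCherry coding sequence that terminates at the human growth hormone polyadenylation signal. Because mCherry has no engineered stop codon, it serves as a constitutive marker of transfected or transduced cells rather than a readout of suppression. The plasmid supplies the suppressor tRNA for noncanonical amino acid incorporation in mammalian cells, by direct transfection or AAV delivery. The cognate pyrrolysyl-tRNA synthetase is not annotated here and would have to be provided separately.
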