Addgene plasmid #204870: pAAV-ITR-PytR(PyOtR)-mCherry
Purpose: Expresses pyrrolysyl tRNA variant "PyOtR" and a wild-type mCherry reporter; can be packaged into AAV
Depositing lab: Abhishek Chatterjee. Depositing organization: Boston College. Publication: Enhanced Directed Evolution in Mammalian Cells Yields a Hyperefficient Pyrrolysyl tRNA for Noncanonical Amino Acid Mutagenesis. Jewel D, Kelemen RE, Huang RL, Zhu Z, Sundaresh B, Malley K, Pham Q, Loynd C, Huang Z, van Opijnen T, Chatterjee A. Angew Chem Int Ed Engl. 2024 Jan 26:e202316428. doi: 10.1002/anie.202316428. PubMed 38279536.
Backbone
  Vector backbone: pAAV
  Backbone manufacturer: Cell Biolabs
  Backbone size w/o insert (bp): 5000
  Total vector size (bp): 5849
  Modifications to backbone: Replaced GFP with mCherry fluorescent reporter
  Vector type: Mammalian Expression, AAV
Growth in bacteria
  Bacterial resistance: Ampicillin, 100 μg/mL
  Growth temperature: 37°C
  Growth strain: NEB Stable
  Copy number: High Copy
Gene/Insert
  Gene/Insert name: M. mazei pyrrolysyl tRNA mutant "PyOtR" (alt names: PyOtR; HTS-25; PytR.PyOTR)
  Species: Methanosarcina mazei
  Insert size (bp): 69
  Mutation: U25C; A3G, A4C, A5G, C6G, G63C, T65G, T66C
  Promoter: U6
  Cloning method: Restriction Enzyme; 5′ cloning site BsaI (destroyed during cloning); 3′ cloning site BsaI (destroyed during cloning)
  Sequencing primers: 5′ TTATTTACCTAGGGGTACCTCGGGCAGGAAGAGGGCCTATTTCCCATG; 3′ GATGTACTGCCAAAACCGCATCACCATGGTAATAGCGATGAC
Terms and licenses: Academic/Nonprofit Terms; Industry Terms: Not Available to Industry
How to cite: pAAV-ITR-PytR(PyOtR)-mCherry was a gift from Abhishek Chatterjee (Addgene plasmid # 204870 ; http://n2t.net/addgene:204870 ; RRID:Addgene_204870)
